Addgene plasmid #103757: LSB-hsa-miR-941
Purpose: Used to sense miRNA activity using fluorescence based tools. hsa-miR-941 target in 3' UTR of of mKate. miRNA activity can be measured by the repression of mKate2 relative to EBFP2 fluorescent proteins . Plasmid is inherently unstable; please see Depositor Comments
Depositing lab: Ron Weiss. Depositing organization: Massachusetts Institute of Technology. Publication: A mixed antagonistic/synergistic miRNA repression model enables accurate predictions of multi-input miRNA sensor activity. Gam JJ, Babb J, Weiss R. Nat Commun. 2018 Jun 22;9(1):2430. doi: 10.1038/s41467-018-04575-0. PubMed 29934631.
Backbone
  Vector backbone: Low Sensor Backbone (LSB)
  Vector type: Mammalian Expression, Synthetic Biology
Growth in bacteria
  Bacterial resistance: Ampicillin and Kanamycin, 100 & 50 μg/mL
  Growth temperature: 30°C
  Growth strain: NEB Stable
  Copy number: High Copy
Gene/Insert
  Gene/Insert name: hsa-miR-941 target
  Species: H. sapiens (human)
  Promoter: EF-1a
  Cloning method: Gibson Cloning
Terms and licenses: Academic/Nonprofit Terms; Industry Terms: Not Available to Industry
Depositor comments: Please note that this plasmid is inherently unstable due to a repeating poly A element. We recommend performing a diagnostic digest on multiple colonies upon receipt. The depositors would like to note the presence of several discrepancies between the depositor sequence and physical plasmid sequence. In particular, the sequences upstream and downstream of the puromycin coding region have 10 bp insertions which do not affect the ability to perform puromycin selection. The sequences for those regions within the physical plasmids are as follows: Upstream of Puro: GAATTCGACCGCCTGTCTCAAGGTGCCACC; Downstream of Puro: GCTTTGAGACTACGCGTGAATTCACTCCTC. Please contact if you are interested in this plasmid prior to placing an order.
How to cite: LSB-hsa-miR-941 was a gift from Ron Weiss (Addgene plasmid # 103757 ; http://n2t.net/addgene:103757 ; RRID:Addgene_103757)
