[The description below was written by a language model from this plasmid's Addgene catalogue record and pLannotate feature annotations shown in this document.]
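Description:
LSB-hsa-miR-941 is a mammalian expression plasmid of about 11 kb, built on the Low Sensor Backbone (LSB) and designed as a fluorescent reporter of microRNA activity in synthetic biology work. It replicates in E. coli from a high-copy ColE1/pUC-type origin and carries both an ampicillin resistance gene (β-lactamase with its own promoter) and a kanamycin resistance gene (aminoglycoside phosphotransferase), matching the dual selection listed in the record. A puromycin N-acetyltransferase coding sequence followed by a rabbit β-globin polyadenylation signal is also present for selection in mammalian cells. No promoter is annotated directly upstream of it, so the record does not state what drives it.

The payload consists of two parallel transcription units. Each uses the human EF-1α core promoter with its intron A, is flanked by Gateway attB4, attB1 and attB2 recombination scars, and ends in a β-globin-derived 3' region and poly(A) signal. The first unit expresses the red fluorescent protein mKate2 and, according to the catalogue entry, carries the hsa-miR-941 target in its 3' UTR. That target is not annotated separately in the feature table. The second unit expresses the blue fluorescent protein EBFP2 without a target and serves as an internal reference. When miR-941 is active in a transfected cell, it represses the mKate2 transcript, so the drop in red relative to blue fluorescence gives a normalised measure of miRNA activity.

The depositor notes that the repeated poly(A) elements make the plasmid inherently unstable. The depositor also reports small discrepancies between the deposited sequence and the physical plasmid, including short insertions flanking the puromycin coding region that do not impair puromycin selection.
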