Features (pLannotate 1.2.2; 28 found; start..end, strand, type, name):
     87..675     -  rep_origin     ori: high-copy-number ColE1/pMB1/pBR322/pUC origin of replication
    846..1706    -  CDS            AmpR: β-lactamase; bla; confers resistance to ampicillin, carbenicillin, and related antibiotics
   1707..1778    -  promoter       AmpR promoter: bla
   1857..2456    +  CDS            PuroR: puromycin N-acetyltransferase; pac from Streptomyces alboniger; confers resistance to puromycin
   2461..2541    +  CDS            HBB (fragment): HBB_PONPY - Experimental evidence at transcript level: Swiss-Prot protein existence level 2. Involved in oxygen transport from the lung to the various peripheral tissues. From Pongo pygmaeus (Bornean orangutan).
   2612..2667    +  polyA_signal   β-globin poly(A) signal: rabbit β-globin polyadenylation signal (Gil and Proudfoot, 1987)
   3646..3666    +  protein_bind   attB4: mutant version of attB; core recombination site for the Gateway® BP reaction BP Clonase™
   3734..3945    +  promoter       EF-1α core promoter: core promoter for human elongation factor EF-1α
   3946..4884    +  intron         EF-1α intron A: intron upstream of the start codon of human EF-1α
   4911..4931    +  protein_bind   attB1: mutant version of attB; core recombination site for the Gateway® BP reaction BP Clonase™
   4951..5646    +  CDS            mKate2: mKate2 is a basic (constitutively fluorescent) red fluorescent protein published in 2009, derived from Entacmaea quadricolor. It is reported to be a rapidly-maturing monomer with moderate acid sensitivity.
   5666..5690    -  protein_bind   attB2: mutant version of attB; recombination site for the Gateway® BP reaction BP Clonase™
   5838..5912    +  CDS            HBB (fragment): HBB_PONPY - Experimental evidence at transcript level: Swiss-Prot protein existence level 2. Involved in oxygen transport from the lung to the various peripheral tissues. From Pongo pygmaeus (Bornean orangutan).
   5983..6038    +  polyA_signal   β-globin poly(A) signal: rabbit β-globin polyadenylation signal (Gil and Proudfoot, 1987)
   6422..6447    +  misc_feature   SA: splice acceptor site
   7119..7139    +  protein_bind   attB4: mutant version of attB; core recombination site for the Gateway® BP reaction BP Clonase™
   7207..7418    +  promoter       EF-1α core promoter: core promoter for human elongation factor EF-1α
   7419..8357    +  intron         EF-1α intron A: intron upstream of the start codon of human EF-1α
   8384..8404    +  protein_bind   attB1: mutant version of attB; core recombination site for the Gateway® BP reaction BP Clonase™
   8415..9131    +  CDS            EBFP2: EBFP2 is a basic (constitutively fluorescent) blue fluorescent protein published in 2007, derived from Aequorea victoria. It is reported to be a rapidly-maturing monomer with moderate acid sensitivity.
   9139..9163    -  protein_bind   attB2: mutant version of attB; recombination site for the Gateway® BP reaction BP Clonase™
   9167..9247    +  CDS            HBB (fragment): HBB_PONPY - Experimental evidence at transcript level: Swiss-Prot protein existence level 2. Involved in oxygen transport from the lung to the various peripheral tissues. From Pongo pygmaeus (Bornean orangutan).
   9318..9373    +  polyA_signal   β-globin poly(A) signal: rabbit β-globin polyadenylation signal (Gil and Proudfoot, 1987)
   9756..9778    -  protein_bind   lac operator (fragment): The lac repressor binds to the lac operator to inhibit transcription in E. coli. This inhibition can be relieved by adding lactose or isopropyl-β-D-thiogalactopyranoside (IPTG). lac repressor encoded by lacI
   9782..9812    -  promoter       lac promoter: promoter for the E. coli lac operon
   9827..9848    -  protein_bind   CAP binding site: CAP binding activates transcription in the presence of cAMP. E. coli catabolite activator protein
   9861..9900    -  CDS            lacI (fragment): lac repressor; lacI; The lac repressor binds to the lac operator to inhibit transcription in E. coli. This inhibition can be relieved by adding lactose or isopropyl-β-D-thiogalactopyranoside (IPTG).
  10073..10882   +  CDS            KanR: aminoglycoside phosphotransferase; aph(3')-Ia; confers resistance to kanamycin in bacteria or G418 (Geneticin®) in eukaryotes
>Addgene plasmid #103757 | LSB-hsa-miR-941 | depositor full sequence | sequence record 196562 | Full Sequence
AATTGAGGGGATAACGCAGGAAAGAACATGTGAGCAAAAGGCCAGCAAAAGGCCAGGAACCGTAAAAAGG
CCGCGTTGCTGGCGTTTTTCCATAGGCTCCGCCCCCCTGACGAGCATCACAAAAATCGACGCTCAAGTCA
GAGGTGGCGAAACCCGACAGGACTATAAAGATACCAGGCGTTTCCCCCTGGAAGCTCCCTCGTGCGCTCT
CCTGTTCCGACCCTGCCGCTTACCGGATACCTGTCCGCCTTTCTCCCTTCGGGAAGCGTGGCGCTTTCTC
ATAGCTCACGCTGTAGGTATCTCAGTTCGGTGTAGGTCGTTCGCTCCAAGCTGGGCTGTGTGCACGAACC
CCCCGTTCAGCCCGACCGCTGCGCCTTATCCGGTAACTATCGTCTTGAGTCCAACCCGGTAAGACACGAC
TTATCGCCACTGGCAGCAGCCACTGGTAACAGGATTAGCAGAGCGAGGTATGTAGGCGGTGCTACAGAGT
TCTTGAAGTGGTGGCCTAACTACGGCTACACTAGAAGAACAGTATTTGGTATCTGCGCTCTGCTGAAGCC
AGTTACCTTCGGAAAAAGAGTTGGTAGCTCTTGATCCGGCAAACAAACCACCGCTGGTAGCGGTGGTTTT
TTTGTTTGCAAGCAGCAGATTACGCGCAGAAAAAAAGGATCTCAAGAAGATCCTTTGATCTTTTCTACGG
GGTCTGACGCTCAGTGGAACGAAAACTCACGTTAAGGGATTTTGGTCATGAGATTATCAAAAAGGATCTT
CACCTAGATCCTTTTAAATTAAAAATGAAGTTTTAAATCAATCTAAAGTATATATGAGTAAACTTGGTCT
GACAGTTACCAATGCTTAATCAGTGAGGCACCTATCTCAGCGATCTGTCTATTTCGTTCATCCATAGTTG
CCTGACTCCCCGTCGTGTAGATAACTACGATACGGGAGGGCTTACCATCTGGCCCCAGTGCTGCAATGAT
ACCGCGAGAACCACGCTCACCGGCTCCAGATTTATCAGCAATAAACCAGCCAGCCGGAAGGGCCGAGCGC
AGAAGTGGTCCTGCAACTTTATCCGCCTCCATCCAGTCTATTAATTGTTGCCGGGAAGCTAGAGTAAGTA
GTTCGCCAGTTAATAGTTTGCGCAACGTTGTTGCCATTGCTACAGGCATCGTGGTGTCACGCTCGTCGTT
TGGTATGGCTTCATTCAGCTCCGGTTCCCAACGATCAAGGCGAGTTACATGATCCCCCATGTTGTGCAAA
AAAGCGGTTAGCTCCTTCGGTCCTCCGATCGTTGTCAGAAGTAAGTTGGCCGCAGTGTTATCACTCATGG
TTATGGCAGCACTGCATAATTCTCTTACTGTCATGCCATCCGTAAGATGCTTTTCTGTGACTGGTGAGTA
CTCAACCAAGTCATTCTGAGAATAGTGTATGCGGCGACCGAGTTGCTCTTGCCCGGCGTCAATACGGGAT
AATACCGCGCCACATAGCAGAACTTTAAAAGTGCTCATCATTGGAAAACGTTCTTCGGGGCGAAAACTCT
CAAGGATCTTACCGCTGTTGAGATCCAGTTCGATGTAACCCACTCGTGCACCCAACTGATCTTCAGCATC
TTTTACTTTCACCAGCGTTTCTGGGTGAGCAAAAACAGGAAGGCAAAATGCCGCAAAAAAGGGAATAAGG
GCGACACGGAAATGTTGAATACTCATACTCTTCCTTTTTCAATATTATTGAAGCATTTATCAGGGTTATT
GTCTCATGAGCGGATACATATTTGAATGTAGCTCCGAATTTCTCGAGGGCTTGTCGACGACGGCGGTCTC
CGTCGTCAGGATCATGAATTCGACCCGCCTGCCACCATGACCGAGTACAAGCCCACGGTGCGCCTCGCCA
CCCGCGACGACGTCCCCCGGGCCGTACGCACCCTCGCCGCCGCGTTCGCCGACTACCCCGCCACGCGCCA
CACCGTCGACCCGGACCGCCACATCGAGCGGGTCACCGAGCTGCAAGAACTCTTCCTCACGCGCGTCGGG
CTCGACATCGGCAAGGTGTGGGTCGCGGACGACGGCGCCGCGGTGGCGGTCTGGACCACGCCGGAGAGCG
TCGAAGCGGGGGCGGTGTTCGCCGAGATCGGCCCGCGCATGGCCGAGTTGAGCGGTTCCCGGCTGGCCGC
GCAGCAACAGATGGAAGGCCTCCTGGCGCCGCACCGGCCCAAGGAGCCCGCGTGGTTCCTGGCCACCGTC
GGCGTCTCGCCCGACCACCAGGGCAAGGGTCTGGGCAGCGCCGTCGTGCTCCCCGGAGTGGAGGCGGCCG
AGCGCGCCGGGGTGCCCGCCTTCCTGGAGACATCCGCGCCCCGCAACCTCCCCTTCTACGAGCGGCTCGG
CTTCACCGTCACCGCCGACGTCGAGGTGCCCGAAGGACCGCGCACCTGGTGCATGACCCGCAAGCCCGGT
GCCTGATACGCGTGAATTCACTCCTCAGGTGCAGGCTGCCTATCAGAAGGTGGTGGCTGGTGTGGCCAAT
GCCCTGGCTCACAAATACCACTGAGATCTTTTTCCCTCTGCCAAAAATTATGGGGACATCATGAAGCCCC
TTGAGCATCTGACTTCTGGCTAATAAAGGAAATTTATTTTCATTGCAATAGTGTGTTGGAATTTTTTGTG
TCTCTCACTCGGAAGGACATATGGGAGGGCAAATCATTTAAAACATCAGAATGAGTATTTGGTTTAGAGT
TTGGCAACATATGCCCATATGCTGGCTGCCATGAACAAAGGTTGGCTATAAAGAGGTCATCAGTATATGA
AACAGCCCCCTGCTGTCCATTCCTTATTCCATAGAAAAGCCTTGACTTGAGGTTAGATTTTTTTTATATT
TTGTTTTGTGTTATTTTTTTCTTTAACATCCCTAAAATTTTCCTTACATGTTTTACTAGCCAGATTTTTC
CTCCTCTCCTGACTACTCCCAGTCATAGCTGTCCCTCTTCTCTTATGGAGATCCCTCGACCTGCAGCCCA
AGCTTGAATTCTCTAGAATTACCCTGTTATCCCTATGCTTGGTTTACCGAGCTCTTATTGGTTTTCAAAC
TTCATTGACTGTGCCCAACGCGCCTGGGAGCTCACGGGGACAGCCCCCCCCCAAAGCCCCCAGGGATGTA
ATTACGTCCCTCCCCCGCTAGGGGGCAGCAGCGAGCCGCCCGGGGCTCCGCTCCGGTCCGGCGCTCCCCC
CGCATCCCCGAGCCGGCAGCGTGCGGGGACAGCCCGGGCACGGGGAAGGTGGCACGGGATCGCTTTCCTC
TGAACGCTTCTCGCTGCTCTTTGAGCCTGCAGACACCTGGGGGGATACGGGGAAAAAGCTAGGCTGAAAG
ACCGGTTCTTAGAATGACACGCGCCTGGGAGCTCACGGGGACAGCCCCCCCCCAAAGCCCCCAGGGATGT
AATTACGTCCCTCCCCCGCTAGGGGGCAGCAGCGAGCCGCCCGGGGCTCCGCTCCGGTCCGGCGCTCCCC
CCGCATCCCCGAGCCGGCAGCGTGCGGGGACAGCCCGGGCACGGGGAAGGTGGCACGGGATCGCTTTCCT
CTGAACGCTTCTCGCTGCTCTTTGAGCCTGCAGACACCTGGGGGGATACGGGGAAAAAGCTAACTTCTGA
GACGACAACTTTGTATAGAAAAGTTGGCTCCGAATTCGCCCTTGACAGCAGAGATCCAGTTTGGTTAATT
AATTGGCTCCGGTGCCCGTCAGTGGGCAGAGCGCACATCGCCCACAGTCCCCGAGAAGTTGTGGGGAGGG
GTCGGCAATTGAACCGGTGCCTAGAGAAGGTGGCGCGGGGTAAACTGGGAAAGTGATGTCGTGTACTGGC
TCCGCCTTTTTCCCGAGGGTGGGGGAGAACCGTATATAAGTGCAGTAGTCGCCGTGAACGTTCTTTTTCG
CAACGGGTTTGCCGCCAGAACACAGGTAAGTGCCGTGTGTGGTTCCCGCGGGCCTGGCCTCTTTACGGGT
TATGGCCCTTGCGTGCCTTGAATTACTTCCACCTGGCTGCAGTACGTGATTCTTGATCCCGAGCTTCGGG
TTGGAAGTGGGTGGGAGAGTTCGAGGCCTTGCGCTTAAGGAGCCCCTTCGCCTCGTGCTTGAGTTGAGGC
CTGGCCTGGGCGCTGGGGCCGCCGCGTGCGAATCTGGTGGCACCTTCGCGCCTGTCTCGCTGCTTTCGAT
AAGTCTCTAGCCATTTAAAATTTTTGATGACCTGCTGCGACGCTTTTTTTCTGGCAAGATAGTCTTGTAA
ATGCGGGCCAAGATCTGCACACTGGTATTTCGGTTTTTGGGGCCGCGGGCGGCGACGGGGCCCGTGCGTC
CCAGCGCACATGTTCGGCGAGGCGGGGCCTGCGAGCGCGGCCACCGAGAATCGGACGGGGGTAGTCTCAA
GCTGGCCGGCCTGCTCTGGTGCCTGGCCTCGCGCCGCCGTGTATCGCCCCGCCCTGGGCGGCAAGGCTGG
CCCGGTCGGCACCAGTTGCGTGAGCGGAAAGATGGCCGCTTCCCGGCCCTGCTGCAGGGAGCTCAAAATG
GAGGACGCGGCGCTCGGGAGAGCGGGCGGGTGAGTCACCCACACAAAGGAAAAGGGCCTTTCCGTCCTCA
GCCGTCGCTTCATGTGACTCCACGGAGTACCGGGCGCCGTCCAGGCACCTCGATTAGTTCTCGAGCTTTT
GGAGTACGTCGTCTTTAGGTTGGGGGGAGGGGTTTTATGCGATGGAGTTTCCCCACACTGAGTGGGTGGA
GACTGAAGTTAGGCCAGCTTGGCACTTGATGTAATTCTCCTTGGAATTTGCCCTTTTTGAGTTTGGATCT
TGGTTCATTCTCAAGCCTCAGACAGTGGTTCAAAGTTTTTTTCTTCCATTTCAGGTGTCGTGAGAAGGGC
GAATTCGACCCAAGTTTGTACAAAAAAGCAGGCTGGATCCAGGTGCCACCATGGTGAGCGAGCTGATTAA
GGAGAACATGCACATGAAGCTGTACATGGAGGGCACCGTGAACAACCACCACTTCAAGTGCACATCCGAG
GGCGAAGGCAAGCCCTACGAGGGCACCCAGACCATGAGAATCAAGGCGGTCGAGGGCGGCCCTCTCCCCT
TCGCCTTCGACATCCTGGCTACCAGCTTCATGTACGGCAGCAAAACCTTCATCAACCACACCCAGGGCAT
CCCCGACTTCTTTAAGCAGTCCTTCCCCGAGGGCTTCACATGGGAGAGAGTCACCACATACGAAGATGGG
GGCGTGCTGACCGCTACCCAGGACACCAGCCTCCAGGACGGCTGCCTCATCTACAACGTCAAGATCAGAG
GGGTGAACTTCCCATCCAACGGCCCTGTGATGCAGAAGAAAACACTCGGCTGGGAGGCCTCCACCGAGAC
ACTGTACCCCGCTGACGGCGGCCTGGAAGGCAGAGCCGACATGGCCCTGAAGCTCGTGGGCGGGGGCCAC
CTGATCTGCAACCTTAAGACCACATACAGATCCAAGAAACCCGCTAAGAACCTCAAGATGCCCGGCGTCT
ACTATGTGGACAGGAGACTGGAAAGAATCAAGGAGGCCGACAAAGAGACATACGTCGAGCAGCACGAGGT
GGCTGTGGCCAGATACTGCGACCTCCCTAGCAAACTGGGGCACAAACTTAATTGAGAATTCTACCACCCA
GCTTTCTTGTACAAAGTGGTACGTCTCAAGACCAGAGGTCTCTGCTTCTCTTTGCGCACATGTGCACACA
GCCGGGTGGCACATGTGCACACAGCCGGGTGGCACATGTGCACACAGCCGGGTGGCACATGTGCACACAG
CCGGGTGCAACCAGAAGAGACCTGTGCTTCACTCCTCAGGTGCAGGCTGCCTATCAGAAGGTGGTGGCTG
GTGTGGCCAATGCCCTGGCTCACAAATACCACTGAGATCTTTTTCCCTCTGCCAAAAATTATGGGGACAT
CATGAAGCCCCTTGAGCATCTGACTTCTGGCTAATAAAGGAAATTTATTTTCATTGCAATAGTGTGTTGG
AATTTTTTGTGTCTCTCACTCGGAAGGACATATGGGAGGGCAAATCATTTAAAACATCAGAATGAGTATT
TGGTTTAGAGTTTGGCAACATATGCCCATATGCTGGCTGCCATGAACAAAGGTTGGCTATAAAGAGGTCA
TCAGTATATGAAACAGCCCCCTGCTGTCCATTCCTTATTCCATAGAAAAGCCTTGACTTGAGGTTAGATT
TTTTTTATATTTTGTTTTGTGTTATTTTTTTCTTTAACATCCCTAAAATTTTCCTTACATGTTTTACTAG
CCAGATTTTTCCTCCTCTCCTGACTACTCCCAGTCATAGCTGTCCCTCTTCTCTTATGGAGATCCCGAGC
GGTGCGTTTTTATGCTTGTAGTATTGTATAATGTTTTTAAGATCCAAGCTTCTGACCTCTTCTCTTCCTC
CCACAGGGCCTCGAGACAATTGCATCGATGGTACCAGTGAAAGTCTGCAATGAATTCGAGTTGGCGCGCC
TGTCATTCTAAATCTCTCTTTCAGCCTAAAGCTTTTTCCCCGTATCCCCCCAGGTGTCTGCAGGCTCAAA
GAGCAGCGAGAAGCGTTCAGAGGAAAGCGATCCCGTGCCACCTTCCCCGTGCCCGGGCTGTCCCCGCACG
CTGCCGGCTCGGGGATGCGGGGGGAGCGCCGGACCGGAGCGGAGCCCCGGGCGGCTCGCTGCTGCCCCCT
AGCGGGGGAGGGACGTAATTACATCCCTGGGGGCTTTGGGAGGGGGCTGTCCCCGTGAGCTCCCAGGCGC
GCCTGTCATTCTAAATCTCTCTTTCAGCCTAAAGCTTTTTCCCCGTATCCCCCCAGGTGTCTGCAGGCTC
AAAGAGCAGCGAGAAGCGTTCAGAGGAAAGCGATCCCGTGCCACCTTCCCCGTGCCCGGGCTGTCCCCGC
ACGCTGCCGGCTCGGGGATGCGGGGGGAGCGCCGGACCGGAGCGGAGCCCCGGGCGGCTCGCTGCTGCCC
CCTAGCGGGGGAGGGACGTAATTACATCCCTGGGGGCTTTGGGGGGGGGCTGTCCCCGTGAGCTCCCAGG
CGCGCCAACTCGGTACCGTATCGATGTCGACGTTAACGCTAGTGATATCAACTTTGTATAGAAAAGTTGG
CTCCGAATTCGCCCTTGACAGCAGAGATCCAGTTTGGTTAATTAATTGGCTCCGGTGCCCGTCAGTGGGC
AGAGCGCACATCGCCCACAGTCCCCGAGAAGTTGTGGGGAGGGGTCGGCAATTGAACCGGTGCCTAGAGA
AGGTGGCGCGGGGTAAACTGGGAAAGTGATGTCGTGTACTGGCTCCGCCTTTTTCCCGAGGGTGGGGGAG
AACCGTATATAAGTGCAGTAGTCGCCGTGAACGTTCTTTTTCGCAACGGGTTTGCCGCCAGAACACAGGT
AAGTGCCGTGTGTGGTTCCCGCGGGCCTGGCCTCTTTACGGGTTATGGCCCTTGCGTGCCTTGAATTACT
TCCACCTGGCTGCAGTACGTGATTCTTGATCCCGAGCTTCGGGTTGGAAGTGGGTGGGAGAGTTCGAGGC
CTTGCGCTTAAGGAGCCCCTTCGCCTCGTGCTTGAGTTGAGGCCTGGCCTGGGCGCTGGGGCCGCCGCGT
GCGAATCTGGTGGCACCTTCGCGCCTGTCTCGCTGCTTTCGATAAGTCTCTAGCCATTTAAAATTTTTGA
TGACCTGCTGCGACGCTTTTTTTCTGGCAAGATAGTCTTGTAAATGCGGGCCAAGATCTGCACACTGGTA
TTTCGGTTTTTGGGGCCGCGGGCGGCGACGGGGCCCGTGCGTCCCAGCGCACATGTTCGGCGAGGCGGGG
CCTGCGAGCGCGGCCACCGAGAATCGGACGGGGGTAGTCTCAAGCTGGCCGGCCTGCTCTGGTGCCTGGC
CTCGCGCCGCCGTGTATCGCCCCGCCCTGGGCGGCAAGGCTGGCCCGGTCGGCACCAGTTGCGTGAGCGG
AAAGATGGCCGCTTCCCGGCCCTGCTGCAGGGAGCTCAAAATGGAGGACGCGGCGCTCGGGAGAGCGGGC
GGGTGAGTCACCCACACAAAGGAAAAGGGCCTTTCCGTCCTCAGCCGTCGCTTCATGTGACTCCACGGAG
TACCGGGCGCCGTCCAGGCACCTCGATTAGTTCTCGAGCTTTTGGAGTACGTCGTCTTTAGGTTGGGGGG
AGGGGTTTTATGCGATGGAGTTTCCCCACACTGAGTGGGTGGAGACTGAAGTTAGGCCAGCTTGGCACTT
GATGTAATTCTCCTTGGAATTTGCCCTTTTTGAGTTTGGATCTTGGTTCATTCTCAAGCCTCAGACAGTG
GTTCAAAGTTTTTTTCTTCCATTTCAGGTGTCGTGAGAAGGGCGAATTCGACCCAAGTTTGTACAAAAAA
GCAGGCTCGCCACCATGGTGAGCAAGGGCGAGGAGCTGTTCACCGGGGTGGTGCCCATCCTGGTCGAGCT
GGACGGCGACGTAAACGGCCACAAGTTCAGCGTGAGGGGCGAGGGCGAGGGCGATGCCACCAACGGCAAG
CTGACCCTGAAGTTCATCTGCACCACCGGCAAGCTGCCCGTGCCCTGGCCCACCCTCGTGACCACCCTGA
GCCACGGCGTGCAGTGCTTCGCCCGCTACCCCGACCACATGAAGCAGCACGACTTCTTCAAGTCCGCCAT
GCCCGAAGGCTACGTCCAGGAGCGCACCATCTTCTTCAAGGACGACGGCACCTACAAGACCCGCGCCGAG
GTGAAGTTCGAGGGCGACACCCTAGTGAACCGCATCGAGCTGAAGGGCGTCGACTTCAAGGAGGACGGCA
ACATCCTGGGGCACAAGCTGGAGTACAACTTCAACAGCCACAACATCTATATCATGGCCGTCAAGCAGAA
GAACGGCATCAAGGTGAACTTCAAGATCCGCCACAACGTGGAGGACGGCAGCGTGCAGCTCGCCGACCAC
TACCAGCAGAACACCCCCATCGGCGACGGCCCCGTGCTGCTGCCCGACAGCCACTACCTGAGCACCCAGT
CCGTGCTGAGCAAAGACCCCAACGAGAAGCGCGATCACATGGTCCTGCTGGAGTTCCGCACCGCCGCCGG
GATCACTCTCGGCATGGACGAGCTGTACAAGTAATACCACCCAGCTTTCTTGTACAAAGTGGTACGCGTG
AATTCACTCCTCAGGTGCAGGCTGCCTATCAGAAGGTGGTGGCTGGTGTGGCCAATGCCCTGGCTCACAA
ATACCACTGAGATCTTTTTCCCTCTGCCAAAAATTATGGGGACATCATGAAGCCCCTTGAGCATCTGACT
TCTGGCTAATAAAGGAAATTTATTTTCATTGCAATAGTGTGTTGGAATTTTTTGTGTCTCTCACTCGGAA
GGACATATGGGAGGGCAAATCATTTAAAACATCAGAATGAGTATTTGGTTTAGAGTTTGGCAACATATGC
CCATATGCTGGCTGCCATGAACAAAGGTTGGCTATAAAGAGGTCATCAGTATATGAAACAGCCCCCTGCT
GTCCATTCCTTATTCCATAGAAAAGCCTTGACTTGAGGTTAGATTTTTTTTATATTTTGTTTTGTGTTAT
TTTTTTCTTTAACATCCCTAAAATTTTCCTTACATGTTTTACTAGCCAGATTTTTCCTCCTCTCCTGACT
ACTCCCAGTCATAGCTGTCCCTCTTCTCTTATGGAGATCCCTCGACCTGCAGCCCAAGCTTGGCGTAATC
ATGGTCATAGCTGTTTCCTGTGTGAAATTGTTATCCGCTCACAATTCCACACAACATACGAGCCGGAAGC
ATAAAGTGTAAAGCCTGGGGTGCCTAATGAGTGAGCTAACTCACATTAATTGCGTTGCGCTCACTGCCCG
CTTTCCAGTCGGGAAACCTGTCGTGCCAGCGGATCGACAGTACTAAGCTTGGTCTAATACCCAATCTCTC
GTCTTATCCAGATGTTTTATACGCCTCTGGCCCGTGTCTCAAAATCTCTGATGTTACATTGCACAAGATA
AAATAATATCATCATGAACAATAAAACTGTCTGCTTACATAAACAGTAATACAAGGGGTGTTATGAGCCA
TATTCAACGGGAAACGTCGAGGCCGCGATTAAATTCCAACATGGATGCTGATTTATATGGGTATAAATGG
GCTCGCGATAATGTCGGGCAATCAGGTGCGACAATCTATCGCTTGTATGGGAAGCCCGATGCGCCAGAGT
TGTTTCTGAAACATGGCAAAGGTAGCGTTGCCAATGATGTTACAGATGAGATGGTCAGACTAAACTGGCT
GACGGAATTTATGCCTCTTCCGACCATCAAGCATTTTATCCGTACTCCTGATGATGCATGGTTACTCACC
ACTGCGATCCCCGGAAAAACAGCATTCCAGGTATTAGAAGAATATCCTGATTCAGGTGAAAATATTGTTG
ATGCGCTGGCAGTGTTCCTGCGCCGGTTGCATTCGATTCCTGTTTGTAATTGTCCTTTTAACAGCGATCG
CGTATTTCGTCTCGCTCAGGCGCAATCACGAATGAATAACGGTTTGGTTGATGCGAGTGATTTTGATGAC
GAGCGTAATGGCTGGCCTGTTGAACAAGTCTGGAAAGAAATGCATAAACTTTTGCCATTCTCACCGGATT
CAGTCGTCACTCATGGTGATTTCTCACTTGATAACCTTATTTTTGACGAGGGGAAATTAATAGGTTGTAT
TGATGTTGGACGAGTCGGAATCGCAGACCGATACCAGGATCTTGCCATCCTATGGAACTGCCTCGGTGAG
TTTTCTCCTTCATTACAGAAACGGCTTTTTCAAAAATATGGTATTGATAATCCTGATATGAATAAATTGC
AGTTTCATTTGATGCTCGATGAGTTTTTCTAATCAGAATTGGTTAATTGGTTGTAACACTGGCAGAGCAT
TACGCTGACTTGACGGGACGGCGCAAGCTCATGACCAAAATCCCTTAACGTGAGTTACGCGTCGTTCCAC
TGAGCGTCAGAGGTATCACTAGTATTACAGAGGTAAGTTATAACAGTCGCCTAACCC
