>Addgene plasmid #103757 | LSB-hsa-miR-941 | depositor partial sequence | sequence record 196563 | hsa-miR-941 target
GCACATGTGCACACAGCCGGGTG
