>Addgene plasmid #103757 | LSB-hsa-miR-941 | addgene partial sequence | sequence record 456972 | mKate2-F 5'-ACCCGCTAAGAACCTCAAGA-3'
TCAAGGAGGCCGACAAAGAGACATACGTCGAGCAGCACGAGGTGGCTGTGGCCAGATACTGCGACCTCCC
TAGCAAACTGGGGCACAAACTTAATTGAGAATTCTACCACCCAGCTTTCTTGTACAAAGTGGTACGTCTC
AAGACCAGAGGTCTCTGCTTCTCTTTGCGCACATGTGCACACAGCCGGGTGGCACATGTGCACACAGCCG
GGTGGCACATGTGCACACAGCCGGGTGGCACATGTGCACACAGCCGGGTGCAACCAGAAGAGACCTGTGC
TTCACTCCTCAGGTGCAGGCTGCCTATCAGAAGGTGGTGGCTGGTGTGGCCAATGCCCTGGCTCACAAAT
ACCACTGAGATCTTTTTCCCTCTGCCAAAAATTATGGGGACATCATGAAGCCCCTTGAGCATCTGACTTC
TGGCTAATAAAGGAAATTTATTTTTCATTGCAATAGTGTGTTGGAATTTTTTTGTGTCTCTCACTCGGAA
GGACATATGGGAGGGCAAATCATTTAAAACATCA
